Addgene plasmid #73351: pAdx-CMV-iCre-P2A-tdTomato
Purpose: Express iCre and tdTomato under CMV promoter
Depositing lab: Kazuhiro Oka. Depositing organization: Baylor College of Medicine.
Backbone
  Vector backbone: pAdenoX
  Backbone manufacturer: Clontech
  Backbone size w/o insert (bp): 32705
  Total vector size (bp): 36066
  Vector type: Adenoviral
Growth in bacteria
  Bacterial resistance: Ampicillin, 100 μg/mL
  Growth temperature: 37°C
  Growth strain: NEB Stable
  Copy number: Low Copy
Gene/Insert
  Gene/Insert name: CMV-iCre-tdtomato
  Species: Synthetic
  Insert size (bp): 3362
  Promoter: CMV
  Cloning method: Restriction Enzyme; 5′ cloning site I-CeuI (not destroyed); 3′ cloning site PI-SceI (not destroyed)
  Sequencing primers: 5′ AATCTTACTCGGTTACGCCC; 3′ CGGCTGCTGCAAAACAGATAC
Terms and licenses: Academic/Nonprofit Terms; Industry Terms: Not Available to Industry
How to cite: pAdx-CMV-iCre-P2A-tdTomato was a gift from Kazuhiro Oka (Addgene plasmid # 73351 ; http://n2t.net/addgene:73351 ; RRID:Addgene_73351)
