[The description below was written by a language model from this plasmid's Addgene catalogue record and pLannotate feature annotations shown in this document.]
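Description:
pAdx-CMV-iCre-P2A-tdTomato is a recombinant adenoviral genome plasmid of about 36 kb, built on the Clontech pAdenoX backbone and used to produce a human adenovirus serotype 5-based vector. The bacterial portion carries a ColE1/pUC-type origin, an f1 origin and a β-lactamase gene for ampicillin selection. The record lists it as low copy despite the origin annotation, which is typical of very large plasmids, and a recombination-deficient stable strain is listed for propagation. This bacterial segment sits between the two Ad5 inverted terminal repeats, with the Ψ packaging signal next to the left ITR. The ITRs and Ψ are the cis elements needed for replication and encapsidation of the viral genome.

The roughly 3.4 kb payload was inserted between the I-CeuI and PI-SceI homing endonuclease sites, both retained. It lies between the packaging signal and the protein IX gene, where the E1 region would normally be. No E1 genes are annotated, consistent with a replication-defective vector that must be grown in an E1-complementing cell line, and no E3 reading frames appear between the pVIII and fiber genes. The rest of the table covers Ad5 late structural genes, the E2 replication genes (polymerase, pTP, DBP), the VA RNAs and E4 open reading frames.

In the cassette, the CMV immediate-early enhancer and promoter drive a single transcript encoding codon-improved Cre recombinase (iCre), followed by tdTomato and terminated by an SV40 polyadenylation signal. The P2A peptide named in the title is not separately annotated, but the short gap between the two coding sequences is consistent with it; it would yield separate Cre and red fluorescent proteins from one open reading frame. The resulting virus delivers Cre to cells or tissues to recombine loxP-flanked alleles, with tdTomato marking the transduced cells.
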