Features (pLannotate 1.2.2; 45 found; start..end, strand, type, name):
     95..398     +  enhancer       CMV enhancer: human cytomegalovirus immediate early enhancer
    399..602     +  promoter       CMV promoter: human cytomegalovirus (CMV) immediate early promoter
    691..1716    +  CDS            cre: RECR_BPP1 - Experimental evidence at protein level: Swiss-Prot protein existence level 1. Catalyzes site-specific recombination between two 34-base- pair LOXP sites. Its role is to maintain the phage genome as a monomeric unit-copy plasmid in the lysogenic state. From Escherichia phage P1 (Bacteriophage P1).
   1789..3216    +  CDS            tdTomato: tdTomato is a basic (constitutively fluorescent) orange fluorescent protein published in 2004, derived from Discosoma sp.. It is reported to be a somewhat slowly-maturing tandem dimer with low acid sensitivity.
   3263..3344    +  polyA_signal   SV40 poly(A) signal: SV40 polyadenylation signal
   3540..3959    +  CDS            IX: CAP9_ADE05 - Experimental evidence at protein level: Swiss-Prot protein existence level 1. Structural component of the virion that acts as a cement protein on the capsid exterior and forms triskelion structures consisting of three molecules that stabilize three hexon trimers at the center of each icosahedral facet and fixes the peripentonal hexons. Dispensable for assembly. During virus entry, recruits the anterograde motor kinesin-1 to the capsid docked at the nuclear pore complex thereby subjecting the docked capsid to a pulling force. The resulting tension leads to capsid disruption, disper
   4046..5275    -  CDS            IVa2 (fragment): PKG1_ADEM1 - Protein inferred from homology: Swiss-Prot protein existence level 3. Component of the packaging machinery which encapsidates the viral DNA into preformed capsids and transcriptional activator of the viral major late promoter (MLP). Binds, along with packaging proteins 2 and 3, to the specific packaging sequence on the left end of viral genomic DNA and displays ATPase activity thereby providing the power stroke of the packaging machinery. The activity of packaging protein IVa2 is stimulated by protein 33K which acts as a terminase. May be the protein that pumps DNA into the capsid
   5131..8298    -  CDS            POL: DPOL_ADE05 - Experimental evidence at protein level: Swiss-Prot protein existence level 1. Eukaryotic-type DNA polymerase involved in viral genomic replication. DNA synthesis is protein primed, and acts in a strand displacement replication. Assembles in complex with viral pTP, DBP, host NFIA and host POU2F1/OCT1 on viral origin of replication. The polymerase covalently transfers dCMP onto pTP, thereby initiating complementary strand synthesis. From Human adenovirus C serotype 5 (HAdV-5) (Human adenovirus 5).
   8517..10520   -  CDS            PTP: TERM_ADE05 - Experimental evidence at protein level: Swiss-Prot protein existence level 1. Protein covalently bound to the viral DNA that acts as a primer for viral genomic replication by DNA strand displacement. Assembles on the viral origin of replication in an initiation complex with viral polymerase, DBP, host NFIA and host POU2F1/OCT1. During initiation, the polymerase covalently couples the first dCTP with Ser- 580 of pTP. The terminal protein stimulates the template activity over 20 fold compared to protein-free templates. Neo-synthesized viral genomes are linked to two preterminal prot
  10549..10705   +  ncRNA          VA: Accession: RF00102 - VA RNA
  10804..10961   +  ncRNA          VA: Accession: RF00102 - VA RNA
  10979..12223   +  CDS            L1: PKG3_ADE05 - Experimental evidence at protein level: Swiss-Prot protein existence level 1. Involved in viral genome packaging through its interaction with packaging proteins 1 and 2. After proteolytic cleavage by adenovirus protease, L1 52/55k protein is removed from the capsid during viral maturation. From Human adenovirus C serotype 5 (HAdV-5) (Human adenovirus 5).
  12247..14001   +  CDS            CAP3_ADE05: Experimental evidence at protein level: Swiss-Prot protein existence level 1. Structural component of the virion that acts as a cement protein on the capsid exterior and which mediates the interactions between the hexons, including the peripentonal hexons, and reaches all the way to the penton vertices. Two hexon linking proteins IIIa, one from each facet, stabilize the unique edge interface between a pair of facets. As the virus enters the host cell, hexon linking proteins IIIa are shed concomitant with virion acidification in the endosome. During virus assembly, seems to play a role in the s
  14086..15798   +  CDS            L2: CAPSP_ADE05 - Experimental evidence at protein level: Swiss-Prot protein existence level 1. Major capsid protein that self-associates to form penton base pentamers, each in the shape of a pentagon, situated at the 12 vertices of the pseudo T=25 capsid. Involved in virus secondary attachment to host cell after initial attachment by the fiber protein. Binds host integrin heterodimer ITGAV-ITGB5 (alphaV-beta5) thereby triggering clathrin-mediated endocytosis of virions. Mediates initial virus attachment to CXADR-negative cells. Binding to integrins ITGAV-ITGB5 also seems to induce macropinocytosi
  15808..16401   +  CDS            L2: NP_ADE02 - Experimental evidence at protein level: Swiss-Prot protein existence level 1. Plays a role in the inhibition of host immune response within the nucleus. Interacts with cellular nucleosomes and immobilizes the host immune danger signal HMGB1 on chromatin. In turn, prevents HMGB1 release out of the cell and thus decreases inflammation. Plays also a role in the wrapping and condensation of the viral DNA. May also promote viral genome import into the nucleus. From Human adenovirus C serotype 2 (HAdV-2) (Human adenovirus 2).
  16474..17577   +  CDS            L2: CORE5_ADE05 - Experimental evidence at protein level: Swiss-Prot protein existence level 1. Associates loosely with the viral DNA to form an outer shell around the nucleoprotein-DNA complex and links it with the capsid by binding the endosome lysis protein. Dissociates from the viral genome during entry. Might be involved in nuclear capsid assembly of the viral particles through its association with NPM1/nucleophosmin. From Human adenovirus C serotype 5 (HAdV-5) (Human adenovirus 5).
  17608..17847   +  CDS            COR10_ADE02: Experimental evidence at protein level: Swiss-Prot protein existence level 1. [Pre-core protein X]: Interacts with the viral DNA and aids in tightly condensing it within the capsid. Cleavage of pre-core protein X may serve to partially relax this structure within the mature virion prior to its entry into the nucleus. From Human adenovirus C serotype 2 (HAdV-2) (Human adenovirus 2).
  17933..18682   +  CDS            L3: CAP6_ADE05 - Experimental evidence at protein level: Swiss-Prot protein existence level 1. [Protease cofactor]: Cofactor that activates the viral protease. Binds to viral protease in a 1:1 ratio. From Human adenovirus C serotype 5 (HAdV-5) (Human adenovirus 5).
  18771..21626   +  CDS            L3 (sequence partly withheld): CAPSH_ADE05 - Experimental evidence at protein level: Swiss-Prot protein existence level 1. Major capsid protein that self-associates to form 240 hexon trimers, each in the shape of a hexagon, building most of the pseudo T=25 capsid. Assembled into trimeric units with the help of the chaperone shutoff protein. Transported by pre-protein VI to the nucleus where it associates with other structural proteins to form an empty capsid. Might be involved, through its interaction with host dyneins, in the intracellular microtubule-dependent transport of incoming viral capsid to the nucleus. From Human
  21662..22273   +  CDS            L3: PRO_ADE05 - Experimental evidence at transcript level: Swiss-Prot protein existence level 2. Cleaves viral precursor proteins (pTP, pIIIa, pVI, pVII, pVIII, and pX) inside newly assembled particles giving rise to mature virions. Protease complexed to its cofactor slides along the viral DNA to specifically locate and cleave the viral precursors. Mature virions have a weakened organization compared to the unmature virions, thereby facilitating subsequent uncoating. Without maturation, the particle lacks infectivity and is unable to uncoat. Late in adenovirus infection, in the cytoplasm, may part
  22375..23961   -  CDS            DBP: DNB2_ADE05 - Experimental evidence at protein level: Swiss-Prot protein existence level 1. Plays a role in the elongation phase of viral strand displacement replication by unwinding the template in an ATP- independent fashion, employing its capacity to form multimers. Also enhances the rate of initiation. Released from template upon second strand synthesis. Assembles in complex with viral pTP, viral pol, host NFIA and host POU2F1/OCT1 on viral origin of replication. Covers the whole ssDNA genome during synthesis. The complementary strand synthesis induces its relese from DNA template. May inhi
  23990..26410   +  CDS            L4: SHUT_ADE05 - Experimental evidence at protein level: Swiss-Prot protein existence level 1. Protein that inhibits host translation while promoting late viral translation by ribosome shunting. Blocks host cap-dependent translation by binding to eIF4G, displacing MKNK1 from cap initiation complexes and preventing EIF4E phosphorylation. Binds to the tripartite leader sequence of viral late mRNAs and recruits host eIF4G, PABPC1/poly-A binding protein and 40S ribosomes subunits on viral mRNAs, allowing ribosome shunting and efficient translation of late viral mRNAs even though conventional translati
  26623..27006   +  CDS            SF33K_ADE02 (fragment): Experimental evidence at protein level: Swiss-Prot protein existence level 1. Probably functions as the small terminase that is part of the molecular motor that translocates genomic DNA in empty capsid during DNA packaging. This motor is located at a unique vertex and comprises at least the IVa2 ATPase, the small terminase 33K and probably a portal. Forms a ring-like structure of about 17 nm in which genomic DNA is translocated into the capsid. Stimulates IVa2 ATPase activity in the presence of the viral genome. Once the DNA is packaged, the terminase detaches: the 33K protein is present in th
  27097..27777   +  CDS            L4: CAP8_ADE02 - Experimental evidence at protein level: Swiss-Prot protein existence level 1. [Hexon-linking protein-C]: Structural component of the virion that acts as a cement protein on the capsid interior and which glue the peripentonal hexons and group-of-nine hexons together. From Human adenovirus C serotype 2 (HAdV-2) (Human adenovirus 2).
  27831..29573   +  CDS            SPIKE_ADE05: Experimental evidence at protein level: Swiss-Prot protein existence level 1. Forms spikes that protrude from each vertex of the icosahedral capsid. Interacts with host coxsackievirus and adenovirus receptor CXADR located at the cell tight junctions to provide virion initial attachment to target cell. The fiber protein binds to CXADR with a higher affinity than CXADR binds to itself, thereby blocking the cell-cell adhesion function of CXADR dimers and leading to local disruption of the tight junction. Fiber protein present on neo- synthesized particles may thus disrupt the junctional integrity
  29706..29783   -  CDS            E417_ADE03: Protein predicted: Swiss-Prot protein existence level 4. From Human adenovirus B serotype 3 (HAdV-3) (Human adenovirus 3).
  29985..30866   -  CDS            E434_ADE02: Experimental evidence at protein level: Swiss-Prot protein existence level 1. Plays a major role to prevent cellular inhibition of viral genome replication by nuclear bodies. Assembles an SCF-like E3 ubiquitin ligase complex based on the cellular proteins ELOB, ELOC, CUL5 and RBX1, in cooperation with viral E1B-55K. This viral RING-type ligase ubiquitinates cellular substrates prior to proteasomal degradation: p53/TP53, LIG4, MRE11-RAD50-NBS1 (MRN) complex, ITGA3, DAXX and BLM. From Human adenovirus C serotype 2 (HAdV-2) (Human adenovirus 2).
  31145..31492   -  CDS            E411_ADE05: Experimental evidence at protein level: Swiss-Prot protein existence level 1. From Human adenovirus C serotype 5 (HAdV-5) (Human adenovirus 5).
  31492..31881   -  CDS            E4RF2_ADE02: Protein predicted: Swiss-Prot protein existence level 4. From Human adenovirus C serotype 2 (HAdV-2) (Human adenovirus 2).
  31932..32315   -  CDS            E4RF1_ADE02: Experimental evidence at protein level: Swiss-Prot protein existence level 1. May modulate tight-junctions functions of infected cells through interactions with PDZ proteins. E4 ORF1 has ben show for Adenovirus 9 to interact with protein involved in tight junction regulation. May play a role in mTOR activation by activating PI3- kinase, thus overriding cellular checkpoint for translation. From Human adenovirus C serotype 2 (HAdV-2) (Human adenovirus 2).
  32625..32727   -  repeat_region  ITR: inverted terminal repeat of human adenovirus serotype 5 inverted
  32807..32825   -  promoter       T7 promoter: promoter for bacteriophage T7 RNA polymerase
  32828..32985   +  CDS            lacZα (fragment): LacZα fragment of β-galactosidase; lacZ fragment
  33016..33444   -  rep_origin     f1 ori (sequence partly withheld): f1 bacteriophage origin of replication; arrow indicates direction of (+) strand synthesis
  33445..33496   -  misc_feature   bom (fragment): basis of mobility region from pBR322
  33523..33627   +  promoter       AmpR promoter: bla
  33628..34488   +  CDS            AmpR: β-lactamase; bla; confers resistance to ampicillin, carbenicillin, and related antibiotics
  34659..35247   +  rep_origin     ori: high-copy-number ColE1/pMB1/pBR322/pUC origin of replication
  35430..35522   +  CDS            lacI (fragment): lac repressor; lacI; The lac repressor binds to the lac operator to inhibit transcription in E. coli. This inhibition can be relieved by adding lactose or isopropyl-β-D-thiogalactopyranoside (IPTG).
  35535..35556   +  protein_bind   CAP binding site: CAP binding activates transcription in the presence of cAMP. E. coli catabolite activator protein
  35571..35601   +  promoter       lac promoter: promoter for the E. coli lac operon
  35605..35627   +  protein_bind   lac operator (fragment): The lac repressor binds to the lac operator to inhibit transcription in E. coli. This inhibition can be relieved by adding lactose or isopropyl-β-D-thiogalactopyranoside (IPTG). lac repressor encoded by lacI
  35667..35685   +  promoter       SP6 promoter: promoter for bacteriophage SP6 RNA polymerase
  35717..35819   +  repeat_region  ITR: inverted terminal repeat of human adenovirus serotype 5 inverted
  35907..36057   +  misc_signal    Ad5 Ψ: packaging signal for adenovirus serotype 5
>Addgene plasmid #73351 | pAdx-CMV-iCre-P2A-tdTomato | depositor full sequence | sequence record 135084 | expression cassette
CGTAACTATAACGGTCCTAAGGTAGCGACGCGCCTAGTTATTAATAGTAATCAATTACGGGGTCATTAGT
TCATAGCCCATATATGGAGTTCCGCGTTACATAACTTACGGTAAATGGCCCGCCTGGCTGACCGCCCAAC
GACCCCCGCCCATTGACGTCAATAATGACGTATGTTCCCATAGTAACGCCAATAGGGACTTTCCATTGAC
GTCAATGGGTGGAGTATTTACGGTAAACTGCCCACTTGGCAGTACATCAAGTGTATCATATGCCAAGTAC
GCCCCCTATTGACGTCAATGACGGTAAATGGCCCGCCTGGCATTATGCCCAGTACATGACCTTATGGGAC
TTTCCTACTTGGCAGTACATCTACGTATTAGTCATCGCTATTACCATGGTGATGCGGTTTTGGCAGTACA
TCAATGGGCGTGGATAGCGGTTTGACTCACGGGGATTTCCAAGTCTCCACCCCATTGACGTCAATGGGAG
TTTGTTTTGGCACCAAAATCAACGGGACTTTCCAAAATGTCGTAACAACTCCGCCCCATTGACGCAAATG
GGCGGTAGGCGTGTACGGTGGGAGGTCTATATAAGCAGAGCTGGTTTAGTGAACCGTCAGATCCGCTAGC
AAGCTTGGATCCTTCGAAACCGGTGCTAGCACCATGGTGCCCAAGAAGAAGAGGAAAGTCTCCAACCTGC
TGACTGTGCACCAAAACCTGCCTGCCCTCCCTGTGGATGCCACCTCTGATGAAGTCAGGAAGAACCTGAT
GGACATGTTCAGGGACAGGCAGGCCTTCTCTGAACACACCTGGAAGATGCTCCTGTCTGTGTGCAGATCC
TGGGCTGCCTGGTGCAAGCTGAACAACAGGAAATGGTTCCCTGCTGAACCTGAGGATGTGAGGGACTACC
TCCTGTACCTGCAAGCCAGAGGCCTGGCTGTGAAGACCATCCAACAGCACCTGGGCCAGCTCAACATGCT
GCACAGGAGATCTGGCCTGCCTCGCCCTTCTGACTCCAATGCTGTGTCCCTGGTGATGAGGAGAATCAGA
AAGGAGAATGTGGATGCTGGGGAGAGAGCCAAGCAGGCCCTGGCCTTTGAACGCACTGACTTTGACCAAG
TCAGATCCCTGATGGAGAACTCTGACAGATGCCAGGACATCAGGAACCTGGCCTTCCTGGGCATTGCCTA
CAACACCCTGCTGCGCATTGCCGAAATTGCCAGAATCAGAGTGAAGGACATCTCCCGCACCGATGGTGGG
AGAATGCTGATCCACATTGGCAGGACCAAGACCCTGGTGTCCACAGCTGGTGTGGAGAAGGCCCTGTCCC
TGGGGGTTACCAAGCTGGTGGAGAGATGGATCTCTGTGTCTGGTGTGGCTGATGACCCCAACAACTACCT
GTTCTGCCGGGTCAGAAAGAATGGTGTGGCTGCCCCTTCTGCCACCTCCCAACTGTCCACCCGGGCCCTG
GAAGGGATCTTTGAGGCCACCCACCGCCTGATCTATGGTGCCAAGGATGACTCTGGGCAGAGATACCTGG
CCTGGTCTGGCCACTCTGCCAGAGTGGGTGCTGCCAGGGACATGGCCAGGGCTGGTGTGTCCATCCCTGA
AATCATGCAGGCTGGTGGCTGGACCAATGTGAACATTGTGATGAACTACATCAGAAACCTGGACTCTGAG
ACTGGGGCCATGGTGAGGCTGCTCGAGGATGGGGACGTTAACGGAAGCGGAGCCACTAACTTCTCCCTGT
TGAAACAAGCAGGGGATGTCGAAGAGAATCCCGGGCCAATGGTGAGCAAGGGCGAGGAGGTCATCAAAGA
GTTCATGCGCTTCAAGGTGCGCATGGAGGGCTCCATGAACGGCCACGAGTTCGAGATCGAGGGCGAGGGC
GAGGGCCGCCCCTACGAGGGCACCCAGACCGCCAAGCTGAAGGTGACCAAGGGCGGCCCCCTGCCCTTCG
CCTGGGACATCCTGTCCCCCCAGTTCATGTACGGCTCCAAGGCGTACGTGAAGCACCCCGCCGACATCCC
CGATTACAAGAAGCTGTCCTTCCCCGAGGGCTTCAAGTGGGAGCGCGTGATGAACTTCGAGGACGGCGGT
CTGGTGACCGTGACCCAGGACTCCTCCCTGCAGGACGGCACGCTGATCTACAAGGTGAAGATGCGCGGCA
CCAACTTCCCCCCCGACGGCCCCGTAATGCAGAAGAAGACCATGGGCTGGGAGGCCTCCACCGAGCGCCT
GTACCCCCGCGACGGCGTGCTGAAGGGCGAGATCCACCAGGCCCTGAAGCTGAAGGACGGCGGCCACTAC
CTGGTGGAGTTCAAGACCATCTACATGGCCAAGAAGCCCGTGCAACTGCCCGGCTACTACTACGTGGACA
CCAAGCTGGACATCACCTCCCACAACGAGGACTACACCATCGTGGAACAGTACGAGCGCTCCGAGGGCCG
CCACCACCTGTTCCTGGGGCATGGCACCGGCAGCACCGGCAGCGGCAGCTCCGGCACCGCCTCCTCCGAG
GACAACAACATGGCCGTCATCAAAGAGTTCATGCGCTTCAAGGTGCGCATGGAGGGCTCCATGAACGGCC
ACGAGTTCGAGATCGAGGGCGAGGGCGAGGGCCGCCCCTACGAGGGCACCCAGACCGCCAAGCTGAAGGT
GACCAAGGGCGGCCCCCTGCCCTTCGCCTGGGACATCCTGTCCCCCCAGTTCATGTACGGCTCCAAGGCG
TACGTGAAGCACCCCGCCGACATCCCCGATTACAAGAAGCTGTCCTTCCCCGAGGGCTTCAAGTGGGAGC
GCGTGATGAACTTCGAGGACGGCGGTCTGGTGACCGTGACCCAGGACTCCTCCCTGCAGGACGGCACGCT
GATCTACAAGGTGAAGATGCGCGGCACCAACTTCCCCCCCGACGGCCCCGTAATGCAGAAGAAGACCATG
GGCTGGGAGGCCTCCACCGAGCGCCTGTACCCCCGCGACGGCGTGCTGAAGGGCGAGATCCACCAGGCCC
TGAAGCTGAAGGACGGCGGCCACTACCTGGTGGAGTTCAAGACCATCTACATGGCCAAGAAGCCCGTGCA
ACTGCCCGGCTACTACTACGTGGACACCAAGCTGGACATCACCTCCCACAACGAGGACTACACCATCGTG
GAACAGTACGAGCGCTCCGAGGGCCGCCACCACCTGTTCCTGTACGGCATGGACGAGCTGTACAAGTAAG
GCGCGCCCCTGCAGGGAATTCTATCGATAAGTAAGTGACTAGAACTTGTTTATTGCAGCTTATAATGGTT
ACAAATAAAGCAATAGCATCACAAATTTCACAAATAAAGCATTTTTTTCACTGCATTCTAGTTGTGGTTT
GTCCAAACTCATCTGCACGCGTGGCGCGTATCTATGTCGGGTGCGGAGAAAGAGGTAATGAAATGGCAAA
ATTATTTAAATTCGACTCGAAGATCTGGGCGTGGTTAAGGGTGGGAAAGAATATATAAGGTGGGGGTCTT
ATGTAGTTTTGTATCTGTTTTGCAGCAGCCGCCGCCGCCATGAGCACCAACTCGTTTGATGGAAGCATTG
TGAGCTCATATTTGACAACGCGCATGCCCCCATGGGCCGGGGTGCGTCAGAATGTGATGGGCTCCAGCAT
TGATGGTCGCCCCGTCCTGCCCGCAAACTCTACTACCTTGACCTACGAGACCGTGTCTGGAACGCCGTTG
GAGACTGCAGCCTCCGCCGCCGCTTCAGCCGCTGCAGCCACCGCCCGCGGGATTGTGACTGACTTTGCTT
TCCTGAGCCCGCTTGCAAGCAGTGCAGCTTCCCGTTCATCCGCCCGCGATGACAAGTTGACGGCTCTTTT
GGCACAATTGGATTCTTTGACCCGGGAACTTAATGTCGTTTCTCAGCAGCTGTTGGATCTGCGCCAGCAG
GTTTCTGCCCTGAAGGCTTCCTCCCCTCCCAATGCGGTTTAAAACATAAATAAAAAACCAGACTCTGTTT
GGATTTGGATCAAGCAAGTGTCTTGCTGTCTTTATTTAGGGGTTTTGCGCGCGCGGTAGGCCCGGGACCA
GCGGTCTCGGTCGTTGAGGGTCCTGTGTATTTTTTCCAGGACGTGGTAAAGGTGACTCTGGATGTTCAGA
TACATGGGCATAAGCCCGTCTCTGGGGTGGAGGTAGCACCACTGCAGAGCTTCATGCTGCGGGGTGGTGT
TGTAGATGATCCAGTCGTAGCAGGAGCGCTGGGCGTGGTGCCTAAAAATGTCTTTCAGTAGCAAGCTGAT
TGCCAGGGGCAGGCCCTTGGTGTAAGTGTTTACAAAGCGGTTAAGCTGGGATGGGTGCATACGTGGGGAT
ATGAGATGCATCTTGGACTGTATTTTTAGGTTGGCTATGTTCCCAGCCATATCCCTCCGGGGATTCATGT
TGTGCAGAACCACCAGCACAGTGTATCCGGTGCACTTGGGAAATTTGTCATGTAGCTTAGAAGGAAATGC
GTGGAAGAACTTGGAGACGCCCTTGTGACCTCCAAGATTTTCCATGCATTCGTCCATAATGATGGCAATG
GGCCCACGGGCGGCGGCCTGGGCGAAGATATTTCTGGGATCACTAACGTCATAGTTGTGTTCCAGGATGA
GATCGTCATAGGCCATTTTTACAAAGCGCGGGCGGAGGGTGCCAGACTGCGGTATAATGGTTCCATCCGG
CCCAGGGGCGTAGTTACCCTCACAGATTTGCATTTCCCACGCTTTGAGTTCAGATGGGGGGATCATGTCT
ACCTGCGGGGCGATGAAGAAAACGGTTTCCGGGGTAGGGGAGATCAGCTGGGAAGAAAGCAGGTTCCTGA
GCAGCTGCGACTTACCGCAGCCGGTGGGCCCGTAAATCACACCTATTACCGGCTGCAACTGGTAGTTAAG
AGAGCTGCAGCTGCCGTCATCCCTGAGCAGGGGGGCCACTTCGTTAAGCATGTCCCTGACTCGCATGTTT
TCCCTGACCAAATCCGCCAGAAGGCGCTCGCCGCCCAGCGATAGCAGTTCTTGCAAGGAAGCAAAGTTTT
TCAACGGTTTGAGACCGTCCGCCGTAGGCATGCTTTTGAGCGTTTGACCAAGCAGTTCCAGGCGGTCCCA
CAGCTCGGTCACCTGCTCTACGGCATCTCGATCCAGCATATCTCCTCGTTTCGCGGGTTGGGGCGGCTTT
CGCTGTACGGCAGTAGTCGGTGCTCGTCCAGACGGGCCAGGGTCATGTCTTTCCACGGGCGCAGGGTCCT
CGTCAGCGTAGTCTGGGTCACGGTGAAGGGGTGCGCTCCGGGCTGCGCGCTGGCCAGGGTGCGCTTGAGG
CTGGTCCTGCTGGTGCTGAAGCGCTGCCGGTCTTCGCCCTGCGCGTCGGCCAGGTAGCATTTGACCATGG
TGTCATAGTCCAGCCCCTCCGCGGCGTGGCCCTTGGCGCGCAGCTTGCCCTTGGAGGAGGCGCCGCACGA
GGGGCAGTGCAGACTTTTGAGGGCGTAGAGCTTGGGCGCGAGAAATACCGATTCCGGGGAGTAGGCATCC
GCGCCGCAGGCCCCGCAGACGGTCTCGCATTCCACGAGCCAGGTGAGCTCTGGCCGTTCGGGGTCAAAAA
CCAGGTTTCCCCCATGCTTTTTGATGCGTTTCTTACCTCTGGTTTCCATGAGCCGGTGTCCACGCTCGGT
GACGAAAAGGCTGTCCGTGTCCCCGTATACAGACTTGAGAGGCCTGTCCTCGAGCGGTGTTCCGCGGTCC
TCCTCGTATAGAAACTCGGACCACTCTGAGACAAAGGCTCGCGTCCAGGCCAGCACGAAGGAGGCTAAGT
GGGAGGGGTAGCGGTCGTTGTCCACTAGGGGGTCCACTCGCTCCAGGGTGTGAAGACACATGTCGCCCTC
TTCGGCATCAAGGAAGGTGATTGGTTTGTAGGTGTAGGCCACGTGACCGGGTGTTCCTGAAGGGGGGCTA
TAAAAGGGGGTGGGGGCGCGTTCGTCCTCACTCTCTTCCGCATCGCTGTCTGCGAGGGCCAGCTGTTGGG
GTGAGTACTCCCTCTGAAAAGCGGGCATGACTTCTGCGCTAAGATTGTCAGTTTCCAAAAACGAGGAGGA
TTTGATATTCACCTGGCCCGCGGTGATGCCTTTGAGGGTGGCCGCATCCATCTGGTCAGAAAAGACAATC
TTTTTGTTGTCAAGCTTGGTGGCAAACGACCCGTAGAGGGCGTTGGACAGCAACTTGGCGATGGAGCGCA
GGGTTTGGTTTTTGTCGCGATCGGCGCGCTCCTTGGCCGCGATGTTTAGCTGCACGTATTCGCGCGCAAC
GCACCGCCATTCGGGAAAGACGGTGGTGCGCTCGTCGGGCACCAGGTGCACGCGCCAACCGCGGTTGTGC
AGGGTGACAAGGTCAACGCTGGTGGCTACCTCTCCGCGTAGGCGCTCGTTGGTCCAGCAGAGGCGGCCGC
CCTTGCGCGAGCAGAATGGCGGTAGGGGGTCTAGCTGCGTCTCGTCCGGGGGGTCTGCGTCCACGGTAAA
GACCCCGGGCAGCAGGCGCGCGTCGAAGTAGTCTATCTTGCATCCTTGCAAGTCTAGCGCCTGCTGCCAT
GCGCGGGCGGCAAGCGCGCGCTCGTATGGGTTGAGTGGGGGACCCCATGGCATGGGGTGGGTGAGCGCGG
AGGCGTACATGCCGCAAATGTCGTAAACGTAGAGGGGCTCTCTGAGTATTCCAAGATATGTAGGGTAGCA
TCTTCCACCGCGGATGCTGGCGCGCACGTAATCGTATAGTTCGTGCGAGGGAGCGAGGAGGTCGGGACCG
AGGTTGCTACGGGCGGGCTGCTCTGCTCGGAAGACTATCTGCCTGAAGATGGCATGTGAGTTGGATGATA
TGGTTGGACGCTGGAAGACGTTGAAGCTGGCGTCTGTGAGACCTACCGCGTCACGCACGAAGGAGGCGTA
GGAGTCGCGCAGCTTGTTGACCAGCTCGGCGGTGACCTGCACGTCTAGGGCGCAGTAGTCCAGGGTTTCC
TTGATGATGTCATACTTATCCTGTCCCTTTTTTTTCCACAGCTCGCGGTTGAGGACAAACTCTTCGCGGT
CTTTCCAGTACTCTTGGATCGGAAACCCGTCGGCCTCCGAACGGTAAGAGCCTAGCATGTAGAACTGGTT
GACGGCCTGGTAGGCGCAGCATCCCTTTTCTACGGGTAGCGCGTATGCCTGCGCGGCCTTCCGGAGCGAG
GTGTGGGTGAGCGCAAAGGTGTCCCTGACCATGACTTTGAGGTACTGGTATTTGAAGTCAGTGTCGTCGC
ATCCGCCCTGCTCCCAGAGCAAAAAGTCCGTGCGCTTTTTGGAACGCGGATTTGGCAGGGCGAAGGTGAC
ATCGTTGAAGAGTATCTTTCCCGCGCGAGGCATAAAGTTGCGTGTGATGCGGAAGGGTCCCGGCACCTCG
GAACGGTTGTTAATTACCTGGGCGGCGAGCACGATCTCGTCAAAGCCGTTGATGTTGTGGCCCACAATGT
AAAGTTCCAAGAAGCGCGGGATGCCCTTGATGGAAGGCAATTTTTTAAGTTCCTCGTAGGTGAGCTCTTC
AGGGGAGCTGAGCCCGTGCTCTGAAAGGGCCCAGTCTGCAAGATGAGGGTTGGAAGCGACGAATGAGCTC
CACAGGTCACGGGCCATTAGCATTTGCAGGTGGTCGCGAAAGGTCCTAAACTGGCGACCTATGGCCATTT
TTTCTGGGGTGATGCAGTAGAAGGTAAGCGGGTCTTGTTCCCAGCGGTCCCATCCAAGGTTCGCGGCTAG
GTCTCGCGCGGCAGTCACTAGAGGCTCATCTCCGCCGAACTTCATGACCAGCATGAAGGGCACGAGCTGC
TTCCCAAAGGCCCCCATCCAAGTATAGGTCTCTACATCGTAGGTGACAAAGAGACGCTCGGTGCGAGGAT
GCGAGCCGATCGGGAAGAACTGGATCTCCCGCCACCAATTGGAGGAGTGGCTATTGATGTGGTGAAAGTA
GAAGTCCCTGCGACGGGCCGAACACTCGTGCTGGCTTTTGTAAAAACGTGCGCAGTACTGGCAGCGGTGC
ACGGGCTGTACATCCTGCACGAGGTTGACCTGACGACCGCGCACAAGGAAGCAGAGTGGGAATTTGAGCC
CCTCGCCTGGCGGGTTTGGCTGGTGGTCTTCTACTTCGGCTGCTTGTCCTTGACCGTCTGGCTGCTCGAG
GGGAGTTACGGTGGATCGGACCACCACGCCGCGCGAGCCCAAAGTCCAGATGTCCGCGCGCGGCGGTCGG
AGCTTGATGACAACATCGCGCAGATGGGAGCTGTCCATGGTCTGGAGCTCCCGCGGCGTCAGGTCAGGCG
GGAGCTCCTGCAGGTTTACCTCGCATAGACGGGTCAGGGCGCGGGCTAGATCCAGGTGATACCTAATTTC
CAGGGGCTGGTTGGTGGCGGCGTCGATGGCTTGCAAGAGGCCGCATCCCCGCGGCGCGACTACGGTACCG
CGCGGCGGGCGGTGGGCCGCGGGGGTGTCCTTGGATGATGCATCTAAAAGCGGTGACGCGGGCGAGCCCC
CGGAGGTAGGGGGGGCTCCGGACCCGCCGGGAGAGGGGGCAGGGGCACGTCGGCGCCGCGCGCGGGCAGG
AGCTGGTGCTGCGCGCGTAGGTTGCTGGCGAACGCGACGACGCGGCGGTTGATCTCCTGAATCTGGCGCC
TCTGCGTGAAGACGACGGGCCCGGTGAGCTTGAACCTGAAAGAGAGTTCGACAGAATCAATTTCGGTGTC
GTTGACGGCGGCCTGGCGCAAAATCTCCTGCACGTCTCCTGAGTTGTCTTGATAGGCGATCTCGGCCATG
AACTGCTCGATCTCTTCCTCCTGGAGATCTCCGCGTCCGGCTCGCTCCACGGTGGCGGCGAGGTCGTTGG
AAATGCGGGCCATGAGCTGCGAGAAGGCGTTGAGGCCTCCCTCGTTCCAGACGCGGCTGTAGACCACGCC
CCCTTCGGCATCGCGGGCGCGCATGACCACCTGCGCGAGATTGAGCTCCACGTGCCGGGCGAAGACGGCG
TAGTTTCGCAGGCGCTGAAAGAGGTAGTTGAGGGTGGTGGCGGTGTGTTCTGCCACGAAGAAGTACATAA
CCCAGCGTCGCAACGTGGATTCGTTGATATCCCCCAAGGCCTCAAGGCGCTCCATGGCCTCGTAGAAGTC
CACGGCGAAGTTGAAAAACTGGGAGTTGCGCGCCGACACGGTTAACTCCTCCTCCAGAAGACGGATGAGC
TCGGCGACAGTGTCGCGCACCTCGCGCTCAAAGGCTACAGGGGCCTCTTCTTCTTCTTCAATCTCCTCTT
CCATAAGGGCCTCCCCTTCTTCTTCTTCTGGCGGCGGTGGGGGAGGGGGGACACGGCGGCGACGACGGCG
CACCGGGAGGCGGTCGACAAAGCGCTCGATCATCTCCCCGCGGCGACGGCGCATGGTCTCGGTGACGGCG
CGGCCGTTCTCGCGGGGGCGCAGTTGGAAGACGCCGCCCGTCATGTCCCGGTTATGGGTTGGCGGGGGGC
TGCCATGCGGCAGGGATACGGCGCTAACGATGCATCTCAACAATTGTTGTGTAGGTACTCCGCCGCCGAG
GGACCTGAGCGAGTCCGCATCGACCGGATCGGAAAACCTCTCGAGAAAGGCGTCTAACCAGTCACAGTCG
CAAGGTAGGCTGAGCACCGTGGCGGGCGGCAGCGGGCGGCGGTCGGGGTTGTTTCTGGCGGAGGTGCTGC
TGATGATGTAATTAAAGTAGGCGGTCTTGAGACGGCGGATGGTCGACAGAAGCACCATGTCCTTGGGTCC
GGCCTGCTGAATGCGCAGGCGGTCGGCCATGCCCCAGGCTTCGTTTTGACATCGGCGCAGGTCTTTGTAG
TAGTCTTGCATGAGCCTTTCTACCGGCACTTCTTCTTCTCCTTCCTCTTGTCCTGCATCTCTTGCATCTA
TCGCTGCGGCGGCGGCGGAGTTTGGCCGTAGGTGGCGCCCTCTTCCTCCCATGCGTGTGACCCCGAAGCC
CCTCATCGGCTGAAGCAGGGCTAGGTCGGCGACAACGCGCTCGGCTAATATGGCCTGCTGCACCTGCGTG
AGGGTAGACTGGAAGTCATCCATGTCCACAAAGCGGTGGTATGCGCCCGTGTTGATGGTGTAAGTGCAGT
TGGCCATAACGGACCAGTTAACGGTCTGGTGACCCGGCTGCGAGAGCTCGGTGTACCTGAGACGCGAGTA
AGCCCTCGAGTCAAATACGTAGTCGTTGCAAGTCCGCACCAGGTACTGGTATCCCACCAAAAAGTGCGGC
GGCGGCTGGCGGTAGAGGGGCCAGCGTAGGGTGGCCGGGGCTCCGGGGGCGAGATCTTCCAACATAAGGC
GATGATATCCGTAGATGTACCTGGACATCCAGGTGATGCCGGCGGCGGTGGTGGAGGCGCGCGGAAAGTC
GCGGACGCGGTTCCAGATGTTGCGCAGCGGCAAAAAGTGCTCCATGGTCGGGACGCTCTGGCCGGTCAGG
CGCGCGCAATCGTTGACGCTCTAGCGTGCAAAAGGAGAGCCTGTAAGCGGGCACTCTTCCGTGGTCTGGT
GGATAAATTCGCAAGGGTATCATGGCGGACGACCGGGGTTCGAGCCCCGTATCCGGCCGTCCGCCGTGAT
CCATGCGGTTACCGCCCGCGTGTCGAACCCAGGTGTGCGACGTCAGACAACGGGGGAGTGCTCCTTTTGG
CTTCCTTCCAGGCGCGGCGGCTGCTGCGCTAGCTTTTTTGGCCACTGGCCGCGCGCAGCGTAAGCGGTTA
GGCTGGAAAGCGAAAGCATTAAGTGGCTCGCTCCCTGTAGCCGGAGGGTTATTTTCCAAGGGTTGAGTCG
CGGGACCCCCGGTTCGAGTCTCGGACCGGCCGGACTGCGGCGAACGGGGGTTTGCCTCCCCGTCATGCAA
GACCCCGCTTGCAAATTCCTCCGGAAACAGGGACGAGCCCCTTTTTTGCTTTTCCCAGATGCATCCGGTG
CTGCGGCAGATGCGCCCCCCTCCTCAGCAGCGGCAAGAGCAAGAGCAGCGGCAGACATGCAGGGCACCCT
CCCCTCCTCCTACCGCGTCAGGAGGGGCGACATCCGCGGTTGACGCGGCAGCAGATGGTGATTACGAACC
CCCGCGGCGCCGGGCCCGGCACTACCTGGACTTGGAGGAGGGCGAGGGCCTGGCGCGGCTAGGAGCGCCC
TCTCCTGAGCGGCACCCAAGGGTGCAGCTGAAGCGTGATACGCGTGAGGCGTACGTGCCGCGGCAGAACC
TGTTTCGCGACCGCGAGGGAGAGGAGCCCGAGGAGATGCGGGATCGAAAGTTCCACGCAGGGCGCGAGCT
GCGGCATGGCCTGAATCGCGAGCGGTTGCTGCGCGAGGAGGACTTTGAGCCCGACGCGCGAACCGGGATT
AGTCCCGCGCGCGCACACGTGGCGGCCGCCGACCTGGTAACCGCATACGAGCAGACGGTGAACCAGGAGA
TTAACTTTCAAAAAAGCTTTAACAACCACGTGCGTACGCTTGTGGCGCGCGAGGAGGTGGCTATAGGACT
GATGCATCTGTGGGACTTTGTAAGCGCGCTGGAGCAAAACCCAAATAGCAAGCCGCTCATGGCGCAGCTG
TTCCTTATAGTGCAGCACAGCAGGGACAACGAGGCATTCAGGGATGCGCTGCTAAACATAGTAGAGCCCG
AGGGCCGCTGGCTGCTCGATTTGATAAACATCCTGCAGAGCATAGTGGTGCAGGAGCGCAGCTTGAGCCT
GGCTGACAAGGTGGCCGCCATCAACTATTCCATGCTTAGCCTGGGCAAGTTTTACGCCCGCAAGATATAC
CATACCCCTTACGTTCCCATAGACAAGGAGGTAAAGATCGAGGGGTTCTACATGCGCATGGCGCTGAAGG
TGCTTACCTTGAGCGACGACCTGGGCGTTTATCGCAACGAGCGCATCCACAAGGCCGTGAGCGTGAGCCG
GCGGCGCGAGCTCAGCGACCGCGAGCTGATGCACAGCCTGCAAAGGGCCCTGGCTGGCACGGGCAGCGGC
GATAGAGAGGCCGAGTCCTACTTTGACGCGGGCGCTGACCTGCGCTGGGCCCCAAGCCGACGCGCCCTGG
AGGCAGCTGGGGCCGGACCTGGGCTGGCGGTGGCACCCGCGCGCGCTGGCAACGTCGGCGGCGTGGAGGA
ATATGACGAGGACGATGAGTACGAGCCAGAGGACGGCGAGTACTAAGCGGTGATGTTTCTGATCAGATGA
TGCAAGACGCAACGGACCCGGCGGTGCGGGCGGCGCTGCAGAGCCAGCCGTCCGGCCTTAACTCCACGGA
CGACTGGCGCCAGGTCATGGACCGCATCATGTCGCTGACTGCGCGCAATCCTGACGCGTTCCGGCAGCAG
CCGCAGGCCAACCGGCTCTCCGCAATTCTGGAAGCGGTGGTCCCGGCGCGCGCAAACCCCACGCACGAGA
AGGTGCTGGCGATCGTAAACGCGCTGGCCGAAAACAGGGCCATCCGGCCCGACGAGGCCGGCCTGGTCTA
CGACGCGCTGCTTCAGCGCGTGGCTCGTTACAACAGCGGCAACGTGCAGACCAACCTGGACCGGCTGGTG
GGGGATGTGCGCGAGGCCGTGGCGCAGCGTGAGCGCGCGCAGCAGCAGGGCAACCTGGGCTCCATGGTTG
CACTAAACGCCTTCCTGAGTACACAGCCCGCCAACGTGCCGCGGGGACAGGAGGACTACACCAACTTTGT
GAGCGCACTGCGGCTAATGGTGACTGAGACACCGCAAAGTGAGGTGTACCAGTCTGGGCCAGACTATTTT
TTCCAGACCAGTAGACAAGGCCTGCAGACCGTAAACCTGAGCCAGGCTTTCAAAAACTTGCAGGGGCTGT
GGGGGGTGCGGGCTCCCACAGGCGACCGCGCGACCGTGTCTAGCTTGCTGACGCCCAACTCGCGCCTGTT
GCTGCTGCTAATAGCGCCCTTCACGGACAGTGGCAGCGTGTCCCGGGACACATACCTAGGTCACTTGCTG
ACACTGTACCGCGAGGCCATAGGTCAGGCGCATGTGGACGAGCATACTTTCCAGGAGATTACAAGTGTCA
GCCGCGCGCTGGGGCAGGAGGACACGGGCAGCCTGGAGGCAACCCTAAACTACCTGCTGACCAACCGGCG
GCAGAAGATCCCCTCGTTGCACAGTTTAAACAGCGAGGAGGAGCGCATTTTGCGCTACGTGCAGCAGAGC
GTGAGCCTTAACCTGATGCGCGACGGGGTAACGCCCAGCGTGGCGCTGGACATGACCGCGCGCAACATGG
AACCGGGCATGTATGCCTCAAACCGGCCGTTTATCAACCGCCTAATGGACTACTTGCATCGCGCGGCCGC
CGTGAACCCCGAGTATTTCACCAATGCCATCTTGAACCCGCACTGGCTACCGCCCCCTGGTTTCTACACC
GGGGGATTCGAGGTGCCCGAGGGTAACGATGGATTCCTCTGGGACGACATAGACGACAGCGTGTTTTCCC
CGCAACCGCAGACCCTGCTAGAGTTGCAACAGCGCGAGCAGGCAGAGGCGGCGCTGCGAAAGGAAAGCTT
CCGCAGGCCAAGCAGCTTGTCCGATCTAGGCGCTGCGGCCCCGCGGTCAGATGCTAGTAGCCCATTTCCA
AGCTTGATAGGGTCTCTTACCAGCACTCGCACCACCCGCCCGCGCCTGCTGGGCGAGGAGGAGTACCTAA
ACAACTCGCTGCTGCAGCCGCAGCGCGAAAAAAACCTGCCTCCGGCATTTCCCAACAACGGGATAGAGAG
CCTAGTGGACAAGATGAGTAGATGGAAGACGTACGCGCAGGAGCACAGGGACGTGCCAGGCCCGCGCCCG
CCCACCCGTCGTCAAAGGCACGACCGTCAGCGGGGTCTGGTGTGGGAGGACGATGACTCGGCAGACGACA
GCAGCGTCCTGGATTTGGGAGGGAGTGGCAACCCGTTTGCGCACCTTCGCCCCAGGCTGGGGAGAATGTT
TTAAAAAAAAAAAAAGCATGATGCAAAATAAAAAACTCACCAAGGCCATGGCACCGAGCGTTGGTTTTCT
TGTATTCCCCTTAGTATGCGGCGCGCGGCGATGTATGAGGAAGGTCCTCCTCCCTCCTACGAGAGTGTGG
TGAGCGCGGCGCCAGTGGCGGCGGCGCTGGGTTCTCCCTTCGATGCTCCCCTGGACCCGCCGTTTGTGCC
TCCGCGGTACCTGCGGCCTACCGGGGGGAGAAACAGCATCCGTTACTCTGAGTTGGCACCCCTATTCGAC
ACCACCCGTGTGTACCTGGTGGACAACAAGTCAACGGATGTGGCATCCCTGAACTACCAGAACGACCACA
GCAACTTTCTGACCACGGTCATTCAAAACAATGACTACAGCCCGGGGGAGGCAAGCACACAGACCATCAA
TCTTGACGACCGGTCGCACTGGGGCGGCGACCTGAAAACCATCCTGCATACCAACATGCCAAATGTGAAC
GAGTTCATGTTTACCAATAAGTTTAAGGCGCGGGTGATGGTGTCGCGCTTGCCTACTAAGGACAATCAGG
TGGAGCTGAAATACGAGTGGGTGGAGTTCACGCTGCCCGAGGGCAACTACTCCGAGACCATGACCATAGA
CCTTATGAACAACGCGATCGTGGAGCACTACTTGAAAGTGGGCAGACAGAACGGGGTTCTGGAAAGCGAC
ATCGGGGTAAAGTTTGACACCCGCAACTTCAGACTGGGGTTTGACCCCGTCACTGGTCTTGTCATGCCTG
GGGTATATACAAACGAAGCCTTCCATCCAGACATCATTTTGCTGCCAGGATGCGGGGTGGACTTCACCCA
CAGCCGCCTGAGCAACTTGTTGGGCATCCGCAAGCGGCAACCCTTCCAGGAGGGCTTTAGGATCACCTAC
GATGATCTGGAGGGTGGTAACATTCCCGCACTGTTGGATGTGGACGCCTACCAGGCGAGCTTGAAAGATG
ACACCGAACAGGGCGGGGGTGGCGCAGGCGGCAGCAACAGCAGTGGCAGCGGCGCGGAAGAGAACTCCAA
CGCGGCAGCCGCGGCAATGCAGCCGGTGGAGGACATGAACGATCATGCCATTCGCGGCGACACCTTTGCC
ACACGGGCTGAGGAGAAGCGCGCTGAGGCCGAAGCAGCGGCCGAAGCTGCCGCCCCCGCTGCGCAACCCG
AGGTCGAGAAGCCTCAGAAGAAACCGGTGATCAAACCCCTGACAGAGGACAGCAAGAAACGCAGTTACAA
CCTAATAAGCAATGACAGCACCTTCACCCAGTACCGCAGCTGGTACCTTGCATACAACTACGGCGACCCT
CAGACCGGAATCCGCTCATGGACCCTGCTTTGCACTCCTGACGTAACCTGCGGCTCGGAGCAGGTCTACT
GGTCGTTGCCAGACATGATGCAAGACCCCGTGACCTTCCGCTCCACGCGCCAGATCAGCAACTTTCCGGT
GGTGGGCGCCGAGCTGTTGCCCGTGCACTCCAAGAGCTTCTACAACGACCAGGCCGTCTACTCCCAACTC
ATCCGCCAGTTTACCTCTCTGACCCACGTGTTCAATCGCTTTCCCGAGAACCAGATTTTGGCGCGCCCGC
CAGCCCCCACCATCACCACCGTCAGTGAAAACGTTCCTGCTCTCACAGATCACGGGACGCTACCGCTGCG
CAACAGCATCGGAGGAGTCCAGCGAGTGACCATTACTGACGCCAGACGCCGCACCTGCCCCTACGTTTAC
AAGGCCCTGGGCATAGTCTCGCCGCGCGTCCTATCGAGCCGCACTTTTTGAGCAAGCATGTCCATCCTTA
TATCGCCCAGCAATAACACAGGCTGGGGCCTGCGCTTCCCAAGCAAGATGTTTGGCGGGGCCAAGAAGCG
CTCCGACCAACACCCAGTGCGCGTGCGCGGGCACTACCGCGCGCCCTGGGGCGCGCACAAACGCGGCCGC
ACTGGGCGCACCACCGTCGATGACGCCATCGACGCGGTGGTGGAGGAGGCGCGCAACTACACGCCCACGC
CGCCACCAGTGTCCACAGTGGACGCGGCCATTCAGACCGTGGTGCGCGGAGCCCGGCGCTATGCTAAAAT
GAAGAGACGGCGGAGGCGCGTAGCACGTCGCCACCGCCGCCGACCCGGCACTGCCGCCCAACGCGCGGCG
GCGGCCCTGCTTAACCGCGCACGTCGCACCGGCCGACGGGCGGCCATGCGGGCCGCTCGAAGGCTGGCCG
CGGGTATTGTCACTGTGCCCCCCAGGTCCAGGCGACGAGCGGCCGCCGCAGCAGCCGCGGCCATTAGTGC
TATGACTCAGGGTCGCAGGGGCAACGTGTATTGGGTGCGCGACTCGGTTAGCGGCCTGCGCGTGCCCGTG
CGCACCCGCCCCCCGCGCAACTAGATTGCAAGAAAAAACTACTTAGACTCGTACTGTTGTATGTATCCAG
CGGCGGCGGCGCGCAACGAAGCTATGTCCAAGCGCAAAATCAAAGAAGAGATGCTCCAGGTCATCGCGCC
GGAGATCTATGGCCCCCCGAAGAAGGAAGAGCAGGATTACAAGCCCCGAAAGCTAAAGCGGGTCAAAAAG
AAAAAGAAAGATGATGATGATGAACTTGACGACGAGGTGGAACTGCTGCACGCTACCGCGCCCAGGCGAC
GGGTACAGTGGAAAGGTCGACGCGTAAAACGTGTTTTGCGACCCGGCACCACCGTAGTCTTTACGCCCGG
TGAGCGCTCCACCCGCACCTACAAGCGCGTGTATGATGAGGTGTACGGCGACGAGGACCTGCTTGAGCAG
GCCAACGAGCGCCTCGGGGAGTTTGCCTACGGAAAGCGGCATAAGGACATGCTGGCGTTGCCGCTGGACG
AGGGCAACCCAACACCTAGCCTAAAGCCCGTAACACTGCAGCAGGTGCTGCCCGCGCTTGCACCGTCCGA
AGAAAAGCGCGGCCTAAAGCGCGAGTCTGGTGACTTGGCACCCACCGTGCAGCTGATGGTACCCAAGCGC
CAGCGACTGGAAGATGTCTTGGAAAAAATGACCGTGGAACCTGGGCTGGAGCCCGAGGTCCGCGTGCGGC
CAATCAAGCAGGTGGCGCCGGGACTGGGCGTGCAGACCGTGGACGTTCAGATACCCACTACCAGTAGCAC
CAGTATTGCCACCGCCACAGAGGGCATGGAGACACAAACGTCCCCGGTTGCCTCAGCGGTGGCGGATGCC
GCGGTGCAGGCGGTCGCTGCGGCCGCGTCCAAGACCTCTACGGAGGTGCAAACGGACCCGTGGATGTTTC
GCGTTTCAGCCCCCCGGCGCCCGCGCCGTTCGAGGAAGTACGGCGCCGCCAGCGCGCTACTGCCCGAATA
TGCCCTACATCCTTCCATTGCGCCTACCCCCGGCTATCGTGGCTACACCTACCGCCCCAGAAGACGAGCA
ACTACCCGACGCCGAACCACCACTGGAACCCGCCGCCGCCGTCGCCGTCGCCAGCCCGTGCTGGCCCCGA
TTTCCGTGCGCAGGGTGGCTCGCGAAGGAGGCAGGACCCTGGTGCTGCCAACAGCGCGCTACCACCCCAG
CATCGTTTAAAAGCCGGTCTTTGTGGTTCTTGCAGATATGGCCCTCACCTGCCGCCTCCGTTTCCCGGTG
CCGGGATTCCGAGGAAGAATGCACCGTAGGAGGGGCATGGCCGGCCACGGCCTGACGGGCGGCATGCGTC
GTGCGCACCACCGGCGGCGGCGCGCGTCGCACCGTCGCATGCGCGGCGGTATCCTGCCCCTCCTTATTCC
ACTGATCGCCGCGGCGATTGGCGCCGTGCCCGGAATTGCATCCGTGGCCTTGCAGGCGCAGAGACACTGA
TTAAAAACAAGTTGCATGTGGAAAAATCAAAATAAAAAGTCTGGACTCTCACGCTCGCTTGGTCCTGTAA
CTATTTTGTAGAATGGAAGACATCAACTTTGCGTCTCTGGCCCCGCGACACGGCTCGCGCCCGTTCATGG
GAAACTGGCAAGATATCGGCACCAGCAATATGAGCGGTGGCGCCTTCAGCTGGGGCTCGCTGTGGAGCGG
CATTAAAAATTTCGGTTCCACCGTTAAGAACTATGGCAGCAAGGCCTGGAACAGCAGCACAGGCCAGATG
CTGAGGGATAAGTTGAAAGAGCAAAATTTCCAACAAAAGGTGGTAGATGGCCTGGCCTCTGGCATTAGCG
GGGTGGTGGACCTGGCCAACCAGGCAGTGCAAAATAAGATTAACAGTAAGCTTGATCCCCGCCCTCCCGT
AGAGGAGCCTCCACCGGCCGTGGAGACAGTGTCTCCAGAGGGGCGTGGCGAAAAGCGTCCGCGCCCCGAC
AGGGAAGAAACTCTGGTGACGCAAATAGACGAGCCTCCCTCGTACGAGGAGGCACTAAAGCAAGGCCTGC
CCACCACCCGTCCCATCGCGCCCATGGCTACCGGAGTGCTGGGCCAGCACACACCCGTAACGCTGGACCT
GCCTCCCCCCGCCGACACCCAGCAGAAACCTGTGCTGCCAGGCCCGACCGCCGTTGTTGTAACCCGTCCT
AGCCGCGCGTCCCTGCGCCGCGCCGCCAGCGGTCCGCGATCGTTGCGGCCCGTAGCCAGTGGCAACTGGC
AAAGCACACTGAACAGCATCGTGGGTCTGGGGGTGCAATCCCTGAAGCGCCGACGATGCTTCTGATAGCT
AACGTGTCGTATGTGTGTCATGTATGCGTCCATGTCGCCGCCAGAGGAGCTGCTGAGCCGCCGCGCGCCC
GCTTTCCAAGATGGCTACCCCTTCGATGATGCCGCAGTGGTCTTACATGCACATCTCGGGCCAGGACGCC
TCGGAGTACCTGAGCCCCGGGCTGGTGCAGTTTGCCCGCGCCACCGAGACGTACTTCAGCCTGAATAACA
AGTTTAGAAACCCCACGGTGGCGCCTACGCACGACGTGACCACAGACCGGTCCCAGCGTTTGACGCTGCG
GTTCATCCCTGTGGACCGTGAGGATACTGCGTACTCGTACAAGGCGCGGTTCACCCTAGCTGTGGGTGAT
AACCGTGTGCTGGACATGGCTTCCACGTACTTTGACATCCGCGGCGTGCTGGACAGGGGCCCTACTTTTA
AGCCCTACTCTGGCACTGCCTACAACGCCCTGGCTCCCAAGGGTGCCCCAAATCCTTGCGAATGGGATGA
AGCTGCTACTGCTCTTGAAATAAACCTAGAAGAAGAGGACGATGACAACGAAGACGAAGTAGACGAGCAA
GCTGAGCAGCAAAAAACTCACGTATTTGGGCAGGCGCCTTATTCTGGTATAAATATTACAAAGGAGGGTA
TTCAAATAGGTGTCGAAGGTCAAACACCTAAATATGCCGATAAAACATTTCAACCTGAACCTCAAATAGG
AGAATCTCAGTGGTACGAAACAGAAATTAATCATGCAGCTGGGAGAGTCCTAAAAAAGACTACCCCAATG
AAACCATGTTACGGTTCATATGCAAAACCCACAAATGAAAATGGAGGGCAAGGCATTCTTGTAAAGCAAC
AAAATGGAAAGCTAGAAAGTCAAGTGGAAATGCAATTTTTCTCAACTACTGAGGCAGCCGCAGGCAATGG
TGATAACTTGACTCCTAAAGTGGTATTGTACAGTGAAGATGTAGATATAGAAACCCCAGACACTCATATT
TCTTACATGCCCACTATTAAGGAAGGTAACTCACGAGAACTAATGGGCCAACAATCTATGCCCAACAGGC
CTAATTACATTGCTTTTAGGGACAATTTTATTGGTCTAATGTATTACAACAGCACGGGTAATATGGGTGT
TCTGGCGGGCCAAGCATCGCAGTTGAATGCTGTTGTAGATTTGCAAGACAGAAACACAGAGCTTTCATAC
CAGCTTTTGCTTGATTCCATTGGTGATAGAACCAGGTACTTTTCTATGTGGAATCAGGCTGTTGACAGCT
ATGATCCAGATGTTAGAATTATTGAAAATCATGGAACTGAAGATGAACTTCCAAATTACTGCTTTCCACT
GGGAGGTGTGATTAATACAGAGACTCTTACCAAGGTAAAACCTAAAACAGGTCAGGAAAATGGATGGGAA
AAAGATGCTACAGAATTTTCAGATAAAAATGAAATAAGAGTTGGAAATAATTTTGCCATGGAAATCAATC
TAAATGCCAACCTGTGGAGAAATTTCCTGTACTCCAACATAGCGCTGTATTTGCCCGACAAGCTAAAGTA
CAGTCCTTCCAACGTAAAAATTTCTGATAACCCAAACACCTACGACTACATGAACAAGCGAGTGGTGGCT
CCCGGGCTAGTGGACTGCTACATTAACCTTGGAGCACGCTGGTCCCTTGACTATATGGACAACGTCAACC
CATTTAACCACCACCGCAATGCTGGCCTGCGCTACCGCTCAATGTTGCTGGGCAATGGTCGCTATGTGCC
CTTCCACATCCAGGTGCCTCAGAAGTTCTTTGCCATTAAAAACCTCCTTCTCCTGCCGGGCTCATACACC
TACGAGTGGAACTTCAGGAAGGATGTTAACATGGTTCTGCAGAGCTCCCTAGGAAATGACCTAAGGGTTG
ACGGAGCCAGCATTAAGTTTGATAGCATTTGCCTTTACGCCACCTTCTTCCCCATGGCCCACAACACCGC
CTCCACGCTTGAGGCCATGCTTAGAAACGACACCAACGACCAGTCCTTTAACGACTATCTC
[453 nt withheld, positions 20712-21164]
CAGCCCATGAGCCGTCAGGTGGTGGATGATACTAAATACAAGGACTACCAACAGGTGGGCATCCTACACC
AACACAACAACTCTGGATTTGTTGGCTACCTTGCCCCCACCATGCGCGAAGGACAGGCCTACCCTGCTAA
CTTCCCCTATCCGCTTATAGGCAAGACCGCAGTTGACAGCATTACCCAGAAAAAGTTTCTTTGCGATCGC
ACCCTTTGGCGCATCCCATTCTCCAGTAACTTTATGTCCATGGGCGCACTCACAGACCTGGGCCAAAACC
TTCTCTACGCCAACTCCGCCCACGCGCTAGACATGACTTTTGAGGTGGATCCCATGGACGAGCCCACCCT
TCTTTATGTTTTGTTTGAAGTCTTTGACGTGGTCCGTGTGCACCAGCCGCACCGCGGCGTCATCGAAACC
GTGTACCTGCGCACGCCCTTCTCGGCCGGCAACGCCACAACATAAAGAAGCAAGCAACATCAACAACAGC
TGCCGCCATGGGCTCCAGTGAGCAGGAACTGAAAGCCATTGTCAAAGATCTTGGTTGTGGGCCATATTTT
TTGGGCACCTATGACAAGCGCTTTCCAGGCTTTGTTTCTCCACACAAGCTCGCCTGCGCCATAGTCAATA
CGGCCGGTCGCGAGACTGGGGGCGTACACTGGATGGCCTTTGCCTGGAACCCGCACTCAAAAACATGCTA
CCTCTTTGAGCCCTTTGGCTTTTCTGACCAGCGACTCAAGCAGGTTTACCAGTTTGAGTACGAGTCACTC
CTGCGCCGTAGCGCCATTGCTTCTTCCCCCGACCGCTGTATAACGCTGGAAAAGTCCACCCAAAGCGTAC
AGGGGCCCAACTCGGCCGCCTGTGGACTATTCTGCTGCATGTTTCTCCACGCCTTTGCCAACTGGCCCCA
AACTCCCATGGATCACAACCCCACCATGAACCTTATTACCGGGGTACCCAACTCCATGCTCAACAGTCCC
CAGGTACAGCCCACCCTGCGTCGCAACCAGGAACAGCTCTACAGCTTCCTGGAGCGCCACTCGCCCTACT
TCCGCAGCCACAGTGCGCAGATTAGGAGCGCCACTTCTTTTTGTCACTTGAAAAACATGTAAAAATAATG
TACTAGAGACACTTTCAATAAAGGCAAATGCTTTTATTTGTACACTCTCGGGTGATTATTTACCCCCACC
CTTGCCGTCTGCGCCGTTTAAAAATCAAAGGGGTTCTGCCGCGCATCGCTATGCGCCACTGGCAGGGACA
CGTTGCGATACTGGTGTTTAGTGCTCCACTTAAACTCAGGCACAACCATCCGCGGCAGCTCGGTGAAGTT
TTCACTCCACAGGCTGCGCACCATCACCAACGCGTTTAGCAGGTCGGGCGCCGATATCTTGAAGTCGCAG
TTGGGGCCTCCGCCCTGCGCGCGCGAGTTGCGATACACAGGGTTGCAGCACTGGAACACTATCAGCGCCG
GGTGGTGCACGCTGGCCAGCACGCTCTTGTCGGAGATCAGATCCGCGTCCAGGTCCTCCGCGTTGCTCAG
GGCGAACGGAGTCAACTTTGGTAGCTGCCTTCCCAAAAAGGGCGCGTGCCCAGGCTTTGAGTTGCACTCG
CACCGTAGTGGCATCAAAAGGTGACCGTGCCCGGTCTGGGCGTTAGGATACAGCGCCTGCATAAAAGCCT
TGATCTGCTTAAAAGCCACCTGAGCCTTTGCGCCTTCAGAGAAGAACATGCCGCAAGACTTGCCGGAAAA
CTGATTGGCCGGACAGGCCGCGTCGTGCACGCAGCACCTTGCGTCGGTGTTGGAGATCTGCACCACATTT
CGGCCCCACCGGTTCTTCACGATCTTGGCCTTGCTAGACTGCTCCTTCAGCGCGCGCTGCCCGTTTTCGC
TCGTCACATCCATTTCAATCACGTGCTCCTTATTTATCATAATGCTTCCGTGTAGACACTTAAGCTCGCC
TTCGATCTCAGCGCAGCGGTGCAGCCACAACGCGCAGCCCGTGGGCTCGTGATGCTTGTAGGTCACCTCT
GCAAACGACTGCAGGTACGCCTGCAGGAATCGCCCCATCATCGTCACAAAGGTCTTGTTGCTGGTGAAGG
TCAGCTGCAACCCGCGGTGCTCCTCGTTCAGCCAGGTCTTGCATACGGCCGCCAGAGCTTCCACTTGGTC
AGGCAGTAGTTTGAAGTTCGCCTTTAGATCGTTATCCACGTGGTACTTGTCCATCAGCGCGCGCGCAGCC
TCCATGCCCTTCTCCCACGCAGACACGATCGGCACACTCAGCGGGTTCATCACCGTAATTTCACTTTCCG
CTTCGCTGGGCTCTTCCTCTTCCTCTTGCGTCCGCATACCACGCGCCACTGGGTCGTCTTCATTCAGCCG
CCGCACTGTGCGCTTACCTCCTTTGCCATGCTTGATTAGCACCGGTGGGTTGCTGAAACCCACCATTTGT
AGCGCCACATCTTCTCTTTCTTCCTCGCTGTCCACGATTACCTCTGGTGATGGCGGGCGCTCGGGCTTGG
GAGAAGGGCGCTTCTTTTTCTTCTTGGGCGCAATGGCCAAATCCGCCGCCGAGGTCGATGGCCGCGGGCT
GGGTGTGCGCGGCACCAGCGCGTCTTGTGATGAGTCTTCCTCGTCCTCGGACTCGATACGCCGCCTCATC
CGCTTTTTTGGGGGCGCCCGGGGAGGCGGCGGCGACGGGGACGGGGACGACACGTCCTCCATGGTTGGGG
GACGTCGCGCCGCACCGCGTCCGCGCTCGGGGGTGGTTTCGCGCTGCTCCTCTTCCCGACTGGCCATTTC
CTTCTCCTATAGGCAGAAAAAGATCATGGAGTCAGTCGAGAAGAAGGACAGCCTAACCGCCCCCTCTGAG
TTCGCCACCACCGCCTCCACCGATGCCGCCAACGCGCCTACCACCTTCCCCGTCGAGGCACCCCCGCTTG
AGGAGGAGGAAGTGATTATCGAGCAGGACCCAGGTTTTGTAAGCGAAGACGACGAGGACCGCTCAGTACC
AACAGAGGATAAAAAGCAAGACCAGGACAACGCAGAGGCAAACGAGGAACAAGTCGGGCGGGGGGACGAA
AGGCATGGCGACTACCTAGATGTGGGAGACGACGTGCTGTTGAAGCATCTGCAGCGCCAGTGCGCCATTA
TCTGCGACGCGTTGCAAGAGCGCAGCGATGTGCCCCTCGCCATAGCGGATGTCAGCCTTGCCTACGAACG
CCACCTATTCTCACCGCGCGTACCCCCCAAACGCCAAGAAAACGGCACATGCGAGCCCAACCCGCGCCTC
AACTTCTACCCCGTATTTGCCGTGCCAGAGGTGCTTGCCACCTATCACATCTTTTTCCAAAACTGCAAGA
TACCCCTATCCTGCCGTGCCAACCGCAGCCGAGCGGACAAGCAGCTGGCCTTGCGGCAGGGCGCTGTCAT
ACCTGATATCGCCTCGCTCAACGAAGTGCCAAAAATCTTTGAGGGTCTTGGACGCGACGAGAAGCGCGCG
GCAAACGCTCTGCAACAGGAAAACAGCGAAAATGAAAGTCACTCTGGAGTGTTGGTGGAACTCGAGGGTG
ACAACGCGCGCCTAGCCGTACTAAAACGCAGCATCGAGGTCACCCACTTTGCCTACCCGGCACTTAACCT
ACCCCCCAAGGTCATGAGCACAGTCATGAGTGAGCTGATCGTGCGCCGTGCGCAGCCCCTGGAGAGGGAT
GCAAATTTGCAAGAACAAACAGAGGAGGGCCTACCCGCAGTTGGCGACGAGCAGCTAGCGCGCTGGCTTC
AAACGCGCGAGCCTGCCGACTTGGAGGAGCGACGCAAACTAATGATGGCCGCAGTGCTCGTTACCGTGGA
GCTTGAGTGCATGCAGCGGTTCTTTGCTGACCCGGAGATGCAGCGCAAGCTAGAGGAAACATTGCACTAC
ACCTTTCGACAGGGCTACGTACGCCAGGCCTGCAAGATCTCCAACGTGGAGCTCTGCAACCTGGTCTCCT
ACCTTGGAATTTTGCACGAAAACCGCCTTGGGCAAAACGTGCTTCATTCCACGCTCAAGGGCGAGGCGCG
CCGCGACTACGTCCGCGACTGCGTTTACTTATTTCTATGCTACACCTGGCAGACGGCCATGGGCGTTTGG
CAGCAGTGCTTGGAGGAGTGCAACCTCAAGGAGCTGCAGAAACTGCTAAAGCAAAACTTGAAGGACCTAT
GGACGGCCTTCAACGAGCGCTCCGTGGCCGCGCACCTGGCGGACATCATTTTCCCCGAACGCCTGCTTAA
AACCCTGCAACAGGGTCTGCCAGACTTCACCAGTCAAAGCATGTTGCAGAACTTTAGGAACTTTATCCTA
GAGCGCTCAGGAATCTTGCCCGCCACCTGCTGTGCACTTCCTAGCGACTTTGTGCCCATTAAGTACCGCG
AATGCCCTCCGCCGCTTTGGGGCCACTGCTACCTTCTGCAGCTAGCCAACTACCTTGCCTACCACTCTGA
CATAATGGAAGACGTGAGCGGTGACGGTCTACTGGAGTGTCACTGTCGCTGCAACCTATGCACCCCGCAC
CGCTCCCTGGTTTGCAATTCGCAGCTGCTTAACGAAAGTCAAATTATCGGTACCTTTGAGCTGCAGGGTC
CCTCGCCTGACGAAAAGTCCGCGGCTCCGGGGTTGAAACTCACTCCGGGGCTGTGGACGTCGGCTTACCT
TCGCAAATTTGTACCTGAGGACTACCACGCCCACGAGATTAGGTTCTACGAAGACCAATCCCGCCCGCCT
AATGCGGAGCTTACCGCCTGCGTCATTACCCAGGGCCACATTCTTGGCCAATTGCAAGCCATCAACAAAG
CCCGCCAAGAGTTTCTGCTACGAAAGGGACGGGGGGTTTACTTGGACCCCCAGTCCGGCGAGGAGCTCAA
CCCAATCCCCCCGCCGCCGCAGCCCTATCAGCAGCAGCCGCGGGCCCTTGCTTCCCAGGATGGCACCCAA
AAAGAAGCTGCAGCTGCCGCCGCCACCCACGGACGAGGAGGAATACTGGGACAGTCAGGCAGAGGAGGTT
TTGGACGAGGAGGAGGAGGACATGATGGAAGACTGGGAGAGCCTAGACGAGGAAGCTTCCGAGGTCGAAG
AGGTGTCAGACGAAACACCGTCACCCTCGGTCGCATTCCCCTCGCCGGCGCCCCAGAAATCGGCAACCGG
TTCCAGCATGGCTACAACCTCCGCTCCTCAGGCGCCGCCGGCACTGCCCGTTCGCCGACCCAACCGTAGA
TGGGACACCACTGGAACCAGGGCCGGTAAGTCCAAGCAGCCGCCGCCGTTAGCCCAAGAGCAACAACAGC
GCCAAGGCTACCGCTCATGGCGCGGGCACAAGAACGCCATAGTTGCTTGCTTGCAAGACTGTGGGGGCAA
CATCTCCTTCGCCCGCCGCTTTCTTCTCTACCATCACGGCGTGGCCTTCCCCCGTAACATCCTGCATTAC
TACCGTCATCTCTACAGCCCATACTGCACCGGCGGCAGCGGCAGCAACAGCAGCGGCCACACAGAAGCAA
AGGCGACCGGATAGCAAGACTCTGACAAAGCCCAAGAAATCCACAGCGGCGGCAGCAGCAGGAGGAGGAG
CGCTGCGTCTGGCGCCCAACGAACCCGTATCGACCCGCGAGCTTAGAAACAGGATTTTTCCCACTCTGTA
TGCTATATTTCAACAGAGCAGGGGCCAAGAACAAGAGCTGAAAATAAAAAACAGGTCTCTGCGATCCCTC
ACCCGCAGCTGCCTGTATCACAAAAGCGAAGATCAGCTTCGGCGCACGCTGGAAGACGCGGAGGCTCTCT
TCAGTAAATACTGCGCGCTGACTCTTAAGGACTAGTTTCGCGCCCTTTCTCAAATTTAAGCGCGAAAACT
ACGTCATCTCCAGCGGCCACACCCGGCGCCAGCACCTGTTGTCAGCGCCATTATGAGCAAGGAAATTCCC
ACGCCCTACATGTGGAGTTACCAGCCACAAATGGGACTTGCGGCTGGAGCTGCCCAAGACTACTCAACCC
GAATAAACTACATGAGCGCGGGACCCCACATGATATCCCGGGTCAACGGAATACGCGCCCACCGAAACCG
AATTCTCCTGGAACAGGCGGCTATTACCACCACACCTCGTAATAACCTTAATCCCCGTAGTTGGCCCGCT
GCCCTGGTGTACCAGGAAAGTCCCGCTCCCACCACTGTGGTACTTCCCAGAGACGCCCAGGCCGAAGTTC
AGATGACTAACTCAGGGGCGCAGCTTGCGGGCGGCTTTCGTCACAGGGTGCGGTCGCCCGGGCAGGGTAT
AACTCACCTGACAATCAGAGGGCGAGGTATTCAGCTCAACGACGAGTCGGTGAGCTCCTCGCTTGGTCTC
CGTCCGGACGGGACATTTCAGATCGGCGGCGCCGGCCGCTCTTCATTCACGCCTCGTCAGGCAATCCTAA
CTCTGCAGACCTCGTCCTCTGAGCCGCGCTCTGGAGGCATTGGAACTCTGCAATTTATTGAGGAGTTTGT
GCCATCGGTCTACTTTAACCCCTTCTCGGGACCTCCCGGCCACTATCCGGATCAATTTATTCCTAACTTT
GACGCGGTAAAGGACTCGGCGGACGGCTACGACTGAATGTTATAAGTTCCTGTCCATCCGCACCCACTAT
CTTCATGTTGTTGCAGATGAAGCGCGCAAGACCGTCTGAAGATACCTTCAACCCCGTGTATCCATATGAC
ACGGAAACCGGTCCTCCAACTGTGCCTTTTCTTACTCCTCCCTTTGTATCCCCCAATGGGTTTCAAGAGA
GTCCCCCTGGGGTACTCTCTTTGCGCCTATCCGAACCTCTAGTTACCTCCAATGGCATGCTTGCGCTCAA
AATGGGCAACGGCCTCTCTCTGGACGAGGCCGGCAACCTTACCTCCCAAAATGTAACCACTGTGAGCCCA
CCTCTCAAAAAAACCAAGTCAAACATAAACCTGGAAATATCTGCACCCCTCACAGTTACCTCAGAAGCCC
TAACTGTGGCTGCCGCCGCACCTCTAATGGTCGCGGGCAACACACTCACCATGCAATCACAGGCCCCGCT
AACCGTGCACGACTCCAAACTTAGCATTGCCACCCAAGGACCCCTCACAGTGTCAGAAGGAAAGCTAGCC
CTGCAAACATCAGGCCCCCTCACCACCACCGATAGCAGTACCCTTACTATCACTGCCTCACCCCCTCTAA
CTACTGCCACTGGTAGCTTGGGCATTGACTTGAAAGAGCCCATTTATACACAAAATGGAAAACTAGGACT
AAAGTACGGGGCTCCTTTGCATGTAACAGACGACCTAAACACTTTGACCGTAGCAACTGGTCCAGGTGTG
ACTATTAATAATACTTCCTTGCAAACTAAAGTTACTGGAGCCTTGGGTTTTGATTCACAAGGCAATATGC
AACTTAATGTAGCAGGAGGACTAAGGATTGATTCTCAAAACAGACGCCTTATACTTGATGTTAGTTATCC
GTTTGATGCTCAAAACCAACTAAATCTAAGACTAGGACAGGGCCCTCTTTTTATAAACTCAGCCCACAAC
TTGGATATTAACTACAACAAAGGCCTTTACTTGTTTACAGCTTCAAACAATTCCAAAAAGCTTGAGGTTA
ACCTAAGCACTGCCAAGGGGTTGATGTTTGACGCTACAGCCATAGCCATTAATGCAGGAGATGGGCTTGA
ATTTGGTTCACCTAATGCACCAAACACAAATCCCCTCAAAACAAAAATTGGCCATGGCCTAGAATTTGAT
TCAAACAAGGCTATGGTTCCTAAACTAGGAACTGGCCTTAGTTTTGACAGCACAGGTGCCATTACAGTAG
GAAACAAAAATAATGATAAGCTAACTTTGTGGACCACACCAGCTCCATCTCCTAACTGTAGACTAAATGC
AGAGAAAGATGCTAAACTCACTTTGGTCTTAACAAAATGTGGCAGTCAAATACTTGCTACAGTTTCAGTT
TTGGCTGTTAAAGGCAGTTTGGCTCCAATATCTGGAACAGTTCAAAGTGCTCATCTTATTATAAGATTTG
ACGAAAATGGAGTGCTACTAAACAATTCCTTCCTGGACCCAGAATATTGGAACTTTAGAAATGGAGATCT
TACTGAAGGCACAGCCTATACAAACGCTGTTGGATTTATGCCTAACCTATCAGCTTATCCAAAATCTCAC
GGTAAAACTGCCAAAAGTAACATTGTCAGTCAAGTTTACTTAAACGGAGACAAAACTAAACCTGTAACAC
TAACCATTACACTAAACGGTACACAGGAAACAGGAGACACAACTCCAAGTGCATACTCTATGTCATTTTC
ATGGGACTGGTCTGGCCACAACTACATTAATGAAATATTTGCCACATCCTCTTACACTTTTTCATACATT
GCCCAAGAATAAAGAATCGTTTGTGTTATGTTTCAACGTGTTTATTTTTCAATTGCAGAAAATTTCAAGT
CATTTTTCATTCAGTAGTATAGCCCCACCACCACATAGCTTATACAGATCACCGTACCTTAATCAAACTC
ACAGAACCCTAGTATTCAACCTGCCACCTCCCTCCCAACACACAGAGTACACAGTCCTTTCTCCCCGGCT
GGCCTTAAAAAGCATCATATCATGGGTAACAGACATATTCTTAGGTGTTATATTCCACACGGTTTCCTGT
CGAGCCAAACGCTCATCAGTGATATTAATAAACTCCCCGGGCAGCTCACTTAAGTTCATGTCGCTGTCCA
GCTGCTGAGCCACAGGCTGCTGTCCAACTTGCGGTTGCTTAACGGGCGGCGAAGGAGAAGTCCACGCCTA
CATGGGGGTAGAGTCATAATCGTGCATCAGGATAGGGCGGTGGTGCTGCAGCAGCGCGCGAATAAACTGC
TGCCGCCGCCGCTCCGTCCTGCAGGAATACAACATGGCAGTGGTCTCCTCAGCGATGATTCGCACCGCCC
GCAGCATAAGGCGCCTTGTCCTCCGGGCACAGCAGCGCACCCTGATCTCACTTAAATCAGCACAGTAACT
GCAGCACAGCACCACAATATTGTTCAAAATCCCACAGTGCAAGGCGCTGTATCCAAAGCTCATGGCGGGG
ACCACAGAACCCACGTGGCCATCATACCACAAGCGCAGGTAGATTAAGTGGCGACCCCTCATAAACACGC
TGGACATAAACATTACCTCTTTTGGCATGTTGTAATTCACCACCTCCCGGTACCATATAAACCTCTGATT
AAACATGGCGCCATCCACCACCATCCTAAACCAGCTGGCCAAAACCTGCCCGCCGGCTATACACTGCAGG
GAACCGGGACTGGAACAATGACAGTGGAGAGCCCAGGACTCGTAACCATGGATCATCATGCTCGTCATGA
TATCAATGTTGGCACAACACAGGCACACGTGCATACACTTCCTCAGGATTACAAGCTCCTCCCGCGTTAG
AACCATATCCCAGGGAACAACCCATTCCTGAATCAGCGTAAATCCCACACTGCAGGGAAGACCTCGCACG
TAACTCACGTTGTGCATTGTCAAAGTGTTACATTCGGGCAGCAGCGGATGATCCTCCAGTATGGTAGCGC
GGGTTTCTGTCTCAAAAGGAGGTAGACGATCCCTACTGTACGGAGTGCGCCGAGACAACCGAGATCGTGT
TGGTCGTAGTGTCATGCCAAATGGAACGCCGGACGTAGTCATATTTCCTGAAGCAAAACCAGGTGCGGGC
GTGACAAACAGATCTGCGTCTCCGGTCTCGCCGCTTAGATCGCTCTGTGTAGTAGTTGTAGTATATCCAC
TCTCTCAAAGCATCCAGGCGCCCCCTGGCTTCGGGTTCTATGTAAACTCCTTCATGCGCCGCTGCCCTGA
TAACATCCACCACCGCAGAATAAGCCACACCCAGCCAACCTACACATTCGTTCTGCGAGTCACACACGGG
AGGAGCGGGAAGAGCTGGAAGAACCATGTTTTTTTTTTTATTCCAAAAGATTATCCAAAACCTCAAAATG
AAGATCTATTAAGTGAACGCGCTCCCCTCCGGTGGCGTGGTCAAACTCTACAGCCAAAGAACAGATAATG
GCATTTGTAAGATGTTGCACAATGGCTTCCAAAAGGCAAACGGCCCTCACGTCCAAGTGGACGTAAAGGC
TAAACCCTTCAGGGTGAATCTCCTCTATAAACATTCCAGCACCTTCAACCATGCCCAAATAATTCTCATC
TCGCCACCTTCTCAATATATCTCTAAGCAAATCCCGAATATTAAGTCCGGCCATTGTAAAAATCTGCTCC
AGAGCGCCCTCCACCTTCAGCCTCAAGCAGCGAATCATGATTGCAAAAATTCAGGTTCCTCACAGACCTG
TATAAGATTCAAAAGCGGAACATTAACAAAAATACCGCGATCCCGTAGGTCCCTTCGCAGGGCCAGCTGA
ACATAATCGTGCAGGTCTGCACGGACCAGCGCGGCCACTTCCCCGCCAGGAACCATGACAAAAGAACCCA
CACTGATTATGACACGCATACTCGGAGCTATGCTAACCAGCGTAGCCCCGATGTAAGCTTGTTGCATGGG
CGGCGATATAAAATGCAAGGTGCTGCTCAAAAAATCAGGCAAAGCCTCGCGCAAAAAAGAAAGCACATCG
TAGTCATGCTCATGCAGATAAAGGCAGGTAAGCTCCGGAACCACCACAGAAAAAGACACCATTTTTCTCT
CAAACATGTCTGCGGGTTTCTGCATAAACACAAAATAAAATAACAAAAAAACATTTAAACATTAGAAGCC
TGTCTTACAACAGGAAAAACAACCCTTATAAGCATAAGACGGACTACGGCCATGCCGGCGTGACCGTAAA
AAAACTGGTCACCGTGATTAAAAAGCACCACCGACAGCTCCTCGGTCATGTCCGGAGTCATAATGTAAGA
CTCGGTAAACACATCAGGTTGATTCACATCGGTCAGTGCTAAAAAGCGACCGAAATAGCCCGGGGGAATA
CATACCCGCAGGCGTAGAGACAACATTACAGCCCCCATAGGAGGTATAACAAAATTAATAGGAGAGAAAA
ACACATAAACACCTGAAAAACCCTCCTGCCTAGGCAAAATAGCACCCTCCCGCTCCAGAACAACATACAG
CGCTTCCACAGCGGCAGCCATAACAGTCAGCCTTACCAGTAAAAAAGAAAACCTATTAAAAAAACACCAC
TCGACACGGCACCAGCTCAATCAGTCACAGTGTAAAAAAGGGCCAAGTGCAGAGCGAGTATATATAGGAC
TAAAAAATGACGTAACGGTTAAAGTCCACAAAAAACACCCAGAAAACCGCACGCGAACCTACGCCCAGAA
ACGAAAGCCAAAAAACCCACAACTTCCTCAAATCGTCACTTCCGTTTTCCCACGTTACGTCACTTCCCAT
TTTAAGAAAACTACAATTCCCAACACATACAAGTTACTCCGCCCTAAAACCTACGTCACCCGCCCCGTTC
CCACGCCCCGCGCCACGTCACAAACTCCACCCCCTCATTATCATATTGGCTTCAATCCAAAATAAGGTAT
ATTATTGATGATGTTACATCGTTAATTAACGATTTCGAACCCGGGGTACCGAATTCCTCGAGTCTAGAGG
AGCATGCGACGTCGCAATTCGCCCTATAGTGAGTCGTATTACAATTCACTGGCCGTCGTTTTACAACGTC
GTGACTGGGAAAACCCTGGCGTTACCCAACTTAATCGCCTTGCAGCACATCCCCCTTTCGCCAGCTGGCG
TAATAGCGAAGAGGCCCGCACCGATCGCCCTTCCCAACAGTTGCGCAGCCTGAATGGCGAATGGAAATTG
TAAGCGTTAATATTTTGTTAAAATTCGCGTTAAATTTTTGTTAAATCAGCTCATTTTTTAACCAATAGGC
CGAAATCGGCAAAATCCCTTATAAATCAAAAGAATAGACCGAGATAGGGT
[37 nt withheld, positions 33115-33151]
AAAGAACGTGGACTCCAACGTCAAAGG
[49 nt withheld, positions 33179-33227]
T
[91 nt withheld, positions 33229-33319]
G
[124 nt withheld, positions 33321-33444]
CCTGATGCGGTATTTTCTCCTTACGCATCTGTGCGGTATTTCACACCGCATACAGGTGGCACTTTTCGGG
GAAATGTGCGCGGAACCCCTATTTGTTTATTTTTCTAAATACATTCAAATATGTATCCGCTCATGAGACA
ATAACCCTGATAAATGCTTCAATAATATTGAAAAAGGAAGAGTATGAGTATTCAACATTTCCGTGTCGCC
CTTATTCCCTTTTTTGCGGCATTTTGCCTTCCTGTTTTTGCTCACCCAGAAACGCTGGTGAAAGTAAAAG
ATGCTGAAGATCAGTTGGGTGCACGAGTGGGTTACATCGAACTGGATCTCAACAGCGGTAAGATCCTTGA
GAGTTTTCGCCCCGAAGAACGTTTTCCAATGATGAGCACTTTTAAAGTTCTGCTATGTGGCGCGGTATTA
TCCCGTATTGACGCCGGGCAAGAGCAACTCGGTCGCCGCATACACTATTCTCAGAATGACTTGGTTGAGT
ACTCACCAGTCACAGAAAAGCATCTTACGGATGGCATGACAGTAAGAGAATTATGCAGTGCTGCCATAAC
CATGAGTGATAACACTGCGGCCAACTTACTTCTGACAACGATCGGAGGACCGAAGGAGCTAACCGCTTTT
TTGCACAACATGGGGGATCATGTAACTCGCCTTGATCGTTGGGAACCGGAGCTGAATGAAGCCATACCAA
ACGACGAGCGTGACACCACGATGCCTGTAGCAATGGCAACAACGTTGCGCAAACTATTAACTGGCGAACT
ACTTACTCTAGCTTCCCGGCAACAATTAATAGACTGGATGGAGGCGGATAAAGTTGCAGGACCACTTCTG
CGCTCGGCCCTTCCGGCTGGCTGGTTTATTGCTGATAAATCTGGAGCCGGTGAGCGTGGGTCTCGCGGTA
TCATTGCAGCACTGGGGCCAGATGGTAAGCCCTCCCGTATCGTAGTTATCTACACGACGGGGAGTCAGGC
AACTATGGATGAACGAAATAGACAGATCGCTGAGATAGGTGCCTCACTGATTAAGCATTGGTAACTGTCA
GACCAAGTTTACTCATATATACTTTAGATTGATTTAAAACTTCATTTTTAATTTAAAAGGATCTAGGTGA
AGATCCTTTTTGATAATCTCATGACCAAAATCCCTTAACGTGAGTTTTCGTTCCACTGAGCGTCAGACCC
CGTAGAAAAGATCAAAGGATCTTCTTGAGATCCTTTTTTTCTGCGCGTAATCTGCTGCTTGCAAACAAAA
AAACCACCGCTACCAGCGGTGGTTTGTTTGCCGGATCAAGAGCTACCAACTCTTTTTCCGAAGGTAACTG
GCTTCAGCAGAGCGCAGATACCAAATACTGTTCTTCTAGTGTAGCCGTAGTTAGGCCACCACTTCAAGAA
CTCTGTAGCACCGCCTACATACCTCGCTCTGCTAATCCTGTTACCAGTGGCTGCTGCCAGTGGCGATAAG
TCGTGTCTTACCGGGTTGGACTCAAGACGATAGTTACCGGATAAGGCGCAGCGGTCGGGCTGAACGGGGG
GTTCGTGCACACAGCCCAGCTTGGAGCGAACGACCTACACCGAACTGAGATACCTACAGCGTGAGCTATG
AGAAAGCGCCACGCTTCCCGAAGGGAGAAAGGCGGACAGGTATCCGGTAAGCGGCAGGGTCGGAACAGGA
GAGCGCACGAGGGAGCTTCCAGGGGGAAACGCCTGGTATCTTTATAGTCCTGTCGGGTTTCGCCACCTCT
GACTTGAGCGTCGATTTTTGTGATGCTCGTCAGGGGGGCGGAGCCTATGGAAAAACGCCAGCAACGCGGC
CTTTTTACGGTTCCTGGCCTTTTGCTGGCCTTTTGCTCACATGTTCTTTCCTGCGTTATCCCCTGATTCT
GTGGATAACCGTATTACCGCCTTTGAGTGAGCTGATACCGCTCGCCGCAGCCGAACGACCGAGCGCAGCG
AGTCAGTGAGCGAGGAAGCGGAAGAGCGCCCAATACGCAAACCGCCTCTCCCCGCGCGTTGGCCGATTCA
TTAATGCAGCTGGCACGACAGGTTTCCCGACTGGAAAGCGGGCAGTGAGCGCAACGCAATTAATGTGAGT
TAGCTCACTCATTAGGCACCCCAGGCTTTACACTTTATGCTTCCGGCTCGTATGTTGTGTGGAATTGTGA
GCGGATAACAATTTCACACAGGAAACAGCTATGACCATGATTACGCCAAGCTATTTAGGTGACACTATAG
AATACTCAAGCTAGTTAATTAACGTTAATTAACATCATCAATAATATACCTTATTTTGGATTGAAGCCAA
TATGATAATGAGGGGGTGGAGTTTGTGACGTGGCGCGGGGCGTGGGAACGGGGCGGGTGACGTAGTAGTG
TGGCGGAAGTGTGATGTTGCAAGTGTGGCGGAACACATGTAAGCGACGGATGTGGCAAAAGTGACGTTTT
TGGTGTGCGCCGGTGTACACAGGAAGTGACAATTTTCGCGCGGTTTTAGGCGGATGTTGTAGTAAATTTG
GGCGTAACCGAGTAAGATTTGGCCATTTTCGCGGGAAAACTGAATAAGAGGAAGTGAAATCTGAATAATT
TTGTGTTACTCATAGCGCGTAATCTCTAGCAT
