>Addgene plasmid #73351 | pAdx-CMV-iCre-P2A-tdTomato | addgene partial sequence | sequence record 139338 | SV40pA-R 5'-GAAATTTGTGATGCTATTGC-3'
TACTGTTCCACGATGGTGTAGTCCTCGTTGTGGGAGGTGATGTCCAGCTTGGTGTCCACGTAGTAGTAGC
CGGGCAGTTGCACGGGCTTCTTGGCCATGTAGATGGTCTTGAACTCCACCAGGTAGTGGCCGCCGTCCTT
CAGCTTCAGGGCCTGGTGGATCTCGCCCTTCAGCACGCCGTCGCGGGGGTACAGGCGCTCGGTGGAGGCC
TCCCAGCCCATGGTCTTCTTCTGCATTACGGGGCCGTCGGGGGGGAAGTTGGTGCCGCGCATCTTCACCT
TGTAAA
