>Addgene plasmid #73351 | pAdx-CMV-iCre-P2A-tdTomato | addgene partial sequence | sequence record 139339 | CMV-F 5'-CGCAAATGGGCGGTAGGCGTG-3'
TGGTTTAGTGAACCGTCAGATCCGCTAGCAAGCTTGGATCCTTCGAAACCGGTGCTAGCACCATGGTGCC
CAAGAAGAAGAGGAAAGTCTCCAACCTGCTGACTGTGCACCAAAACCTGCCTGCCCTCCCTGTGGATGCC
ACCTCTGATGAAGTCAGGAAGAACCTGATGGACATGTTCAGGGACAGGCAGGCCTTCTCTGAACACACCT
GGAAGATGCTCCTGTCTGTGTGCAGATCCTGGGCTGCCTGGTGCAAGCTGAACAACAGGAAATGGTTCCC
TGCTGAACCTGAGGATGTGAGGGACTACCTCCTGTACCTGCAAGCCAGAGGCCTGGCTGTGAAGACCATC
CAACAGCACCTGGGCCAGCTCAACATGCTGCACAGGAGATCTGGCCTGCCTCGCCCTTCTGACTCCAATG
CTGTGTCCCTGGTGATGAGGAGAATCAGAAAGGAGAATGTGGATGCTGGGGAGAGAGCCAAGCAGGCCCT
GGCCTTTGAACGCACTGACTTTGACCAAGTCAGATCCCTGATGGAGAACTCTGACAGATGCCAGGACATC
AGGAACCTGGCCTTCCTGGGCATTGCCTACAACACCCTGCTG
